>Addgene plasmid #163034 | GFP-CaM-NanoLuc-15aa-uTEVp | addgene full sequence | sequence record 320934 | Addgene NGS Result
CGCGCGCCACCGCCGCCTCAGCACTGAAGGCGCGCTGACGTCACTCGCCGGTCCCCCGCAAACTCCCCTT
CCCGGCCACCTTGGTCGCGTCCGCGCCGCCGCCGGCCCAGCCGGACCGCACCACGCGAGGCGCGAGATAG
GGGGGCACGGGCGCGACCATCTGCGCTGCGGCGCCGGCGACTCAGCGCTGCCTCAGTCTGCGGTGGGCAG
CGGAGGAGTCGTGTCGTGCCTGAGAGCGCAGTCGAGAAGGATCCGCCACCATGGTGAGCAAGGGCGAGGA
GCTGTTCACCGGGGTGGTGCCCATCCTGGTCGAGCTGGACGGCGACGTAAACGGCCACAAGTTCAGCGTG
TCCGGCGAGGGCGAGGGCGATGCCACCTACGGCAAGCTGACCCTGAAGTTCATCTGCACCACCGGCAAGC
TGCCCGTGCCCTGGCCCACCCTCGTGACCACCCTGACCTACGGCGTGCAGTGCTTCAGCCGCTACCCCGA
CCACATGAAGCAGCACGACTTCTTCAAGTCCGCCATGCCCGAAGGCTACGTCCAGGAGCGCACCATCTTC
TTCAAGGACGACGGCAACTACAAGACCCGCGCCGAGGTGAAGTTCGAGGGCGACACCCTGGTGAACCGCA
TCGAGCTGAAGGGCATCGACTTCAAGGAGGACGGCAACATCCTGGGGCACAAGCTGGAGTACAACTACAA
CAGCCACAACGTCTATATCATGGCCGACAAGCAGAAGAACGGCATCAAGGTGAACTTCAAGATCCGCCAC
AACATCGAGGACGGCAGCGTGCAGCTCGCCGACCACTACCAGCAGAACACCCCCATCGGCGACGGCCCCG
TGCTGCTGCCCGACAACCACTACCTGAGCACCCAGTCCGCCCTGAGCAAAGACCCCAACGAGAAGCGCGA
TCACATGGTCCTGCTGGAGTTCGTGACCGCCGCCGGGATCACTCTCGGCATGGACGAGCTGTACAAGGAC
CTTGGATCTGGCACAGGCGGATCCGGTTCAGGCATGGACCAACTGACTGAAGAGCAGATCGCAGAATTTA
AAGAGGCTTTCTCCCTACTGGACAAGGACGGGGATGGGACAATAACAACCAAGGAGCTGGGGACGGGGAT
GCGGTCTCTGGGGCAGAACCCCACAGAAGCAGAGCTGCAGGACATGATCAATGAAGTAGATGCCGACGGT
GACGGCACAATCGACTTCCCTGAGTTCCTGACAATGATGGCAAGAAAAATGAAATACACAGACAGTGAAG
AAGAAATTAGAGAAGCGTTCCGTGTGTTTGATAAGGATGGCAATGGCTACATCAGTGCAGCAGAGCTTCG
CCACGTGATGACAAACCTTGGAGAGAAGTTAACAGATGAAGAGGTTGATGAAATGATCAGGGAAGCAGAC
ATCGATGGGGATGGTCAGGTAAACTACGAAGAGTTTGTACAAATGATGACAGCGAAGGGCAAGCCGATCC
CTAACCCTCTGCTGGGCCTGGACAGCACTGGTGGAAGTGGATCAGGCAGCGGTGGATCTGTCTTCACACT
CGAAGATTTCGTTGGGGACTGGCGACAGACAGCCGGCTACAACCTGGACCAAGTCCTTGAACAGGGAGGT
GTGTCCAGTTTGTTTCAGAATCTCGGGGTGTCCGTAACTCCGATCCAAAGGATTGTCCTGAGCGGTGAAA
ATGGGCTGAAGATCGACATCCATGTCATCATCCCGTATGAAGGTCTGAGCGGCGACCAAATGGGCCAGAT
CGAAAAAATTTTTAAGGTGGTGTACCCTGTGGATGATCATCACTTTAAGGTGATCCTGCACTATGGCACA
CTGGTAATCGACGGGGTTACGCCGAACATGATCGACTATTTCGGACGGCCGTATGAAGGCATCGCCGTGT
TCGACGGCAAAAAGATCACTGTAACAGGGACCCTGTGGAACGGCAACAAAATTATCGACGAGCGCCTGAT
CAACCCCGACGGCTCCCTGCTGTTCCGAGTAACCATCAACGGAGTGACCGGCTGGCGGCTGTGCGAACGC
ATTCTGGCGGGCGACCCACTAGTCCAGTGTGGTGGAATTGCCGGATCCGCCACCGGAGAATCCTTGTTTA
AGGGACCACGTGATTACAACCCGATATCGAGCACCATTTGTCATTTGACGAATGAATCTGATGGGCACAC
AACATCGTTGTATGGTATTGGATTTGGTCCCTTCATCATTACAAACAAGCACTTGTTTAGAAGAAATAAT
GGAACACTGTTGGTCCAATCACTACATGGTGTATTCAAGGTCAAGAACACCACGACTTTGCAACAACACC
TCATTGATGGGAGGGACATGATAATTATTCGCATGCCTAAGGATTTCCCACCATTTCCTCAAAAGCTGAA
ATTTAGAGAGCCACAAAGGGAAGAGCGCATATGTCTTGTGACAACCAACTTCCAAACTAAGAGCATGTCT
AGCATGGTGTCAGACACTAGTTGCACATTCCCTTCATCTGATGGCATATTCTGGAAGCATTGGATTCAAA
CCAAGGATGGGCAGTGTGGCAATCCATTAGTATCAACTAGAGATGGGTTCATTGTTGGTATACACTCAGC
ATCGAATTTCACCAACACAAACAATTATTTCACAAGCGTGCCGAAAAACTTCATGGAATTGTTGACAAAT
CAGGAGGCGCAGCAGTGGGTTAGTGGTTGGCGATTAAATGCTGACTCAGTATTGTGGGGGGGCCATAAAG
TTTTCATGGTGTAAGAATTCGATATCAAGCTTATCGATAATCAACCTCTGGATTACAAAATTTGTGAAAG
ATTGACTGGTATTCTTAACTATGTTGCTCCTTTTACGCTATGTGGATACGCTGCTTTAATGCCTTTGTAT
CATGCTATTGCTTCCCGTATGGCTTTCATTTTCTCCTCCTTGTATAAATCCTGGTTGCTGTCTCTTTATG
AGGAGTTGTGGCCCGTTGTCAGGCAACGTGGCGTGGTGTGCACTGTGTTTGCTGACGCAACCCCCACTGG
TTGGGGCATTGCCACCACCTGTCAGCTCCTTTCCGGGACTTTCGCTTTCCCCCTCCCTATTGCCACGGCG
GAACTCATCGCCGCCTGCCTTGCCCGCTGCTGGACAGGGGCTCGGCTGTTGGGCACTGACAATTCCGTGG
TGTTGTCGGGGAAATCATCGTCCTTTCCTTGGCTGCTCGCCTATGTTGCCACCTGGATTCTGCGCGGGAC
GTCCTTCTGCTACGTCCCTTCGGCCCTCAATCCAGCGGACCTTCCTTCCCGCGGCCTGCTGCCGGCTCTG
CGGCCTCTTCCGCGTCTTCGCCTTCGCCCTCAGACGAGTCGGATCTCCCTTTGGGCCGCCTCCCCGCATC
GATACCGAGCGCTGCTCGAGCTAGAGCTCGCTGATCAGCCTCGACTGTGCCTTCTAGTTGCCAGCCATCT
GTTGTTTGCCCCTCCCCCGTGCCTTCCTTGACCCTGGAAGGTGCCACTCCCACTGTCCTTTCCTAATAAA
ATGAGGAAATTGCATCGCATTGTCTGAGTAGGTGTCATTCTATTCTGGGGGGTGGGGTGGGGCAGGACAG
CAAGGGGGAGGATTGGGAAGACAATAGCAGGCATGCTGGGGAGGTAACCACGTGCGGACCGAGCGGCCGC
AGGAACCCCTAGTGATGGAGTTGGCCACTCCCTCTCTGCGCGCTCGCTCGCTCACTGAGGCCGGGCGACC
AAAGGTCGCCCGACGCCCGGGCTTTGCCCGGGCGGCCTCAGTGAGCGAGCGAGCGCGCAGCTGCCTGCAG
GGGCGCCTGATGCGGTATTTTCTCCTTACGCATCTGTGCGGTATTTCACACCGCATA
[95 nt withheld, positions 3838-3932]
T
[46 nt withheld, positions 3934-3979]
C
[141 nt withheld, positions 3981-4121]
CCTTTGACGTTGGAGTCCACGTTCTTT
[37 nt withheld, positions 4149-4185]
ACTCTATCTCGGGCTATTCTTTTGATTTATAAGGGATTTTGCCGATTTCGGTCTATTGGTTAAAAAATGA
GCTGATTTAACAAAAATTTAACGCGAATTTTAACAAAATATTAACGTTTACAATTTTATGGTGCACTCTC
AGTACAATCTGCTCTGATGCCGCATAGTTAAGCCAGCCCCGACACCCGCCAACACCCGCTGACGCGCCCT
GACGGGCTTGTCTGCTCCCGGCATCCGCTTACAGACAAGCTGTGACCGTCTCCGGGAGCTGCATGTGTCA
GAGGTTTTCACCGTCATCACCGAAACGCGCGAGACGAAAGGGCCTCGTGATACGCCTATTTTTATAGGTT
AATGTCATGATAATAATGGTTTCTTAGACGTCAGGTGGCACTTTTCGGGGAAATGTGCGCGGAACCCCTA
TTTGTTTATTTTTCTAAATACATTCAAATATGTATCCGCTCATGAGACAATAACCCTGATAAATGCTTCA
ATAATATTGAAAAAGGAAGAGTATGAGTATTCAACATTTCCGTGTCGCCCTTATTCCCTTTTTTGCGGCA
TTTTGCCTTCCTGTTTTTGCTCACCCAGAAACGCTGGTGAAAGTAAAAGATGCTGAAGATCAGTTGGGTG
CACGAGTGGGTTACATCGAACTGGATCTCAACAGCGGTAAGATCCTTGAGAGTTTTCGCCCCGAAGAACG
TTTTCCAATGATGAGCACTTTTAAAGTTCTGCTATGTGGCGCGGTATTATCCCGTATTGACGCCGGGCAA
GAGCAACTCGGTCGCCGCATACACTATTCTCAGAATGACTTGGTTGAGTACTCACCAGTCACAGAAAAGC
ATCTTACGGATGGCATGACAGTAAGAGAATTATGCAGTGCTGCCATAACCATGAGTGATAACACTGCGGC
CAACTTACTTCTGACAACGATCGGAGGACCGAAGGAGCTAACCGCTTTTTTGCACAACATGGGGGATCAT
GTAACTCGCCTTGATCGTTGGGAACCGGAGCTGAATGAAGCCATACCAAACGACGAGCGTGACACCACGA
TGCCTGTAGCAATGGCAACAACGTTGCGCAAACTATTAACTGGCGAACTACTTACTCTAGCTTCCCGGCA
ACAATTAATAGACTGGATGGAGGCGGATAAAGTTGCAGGACCACTTCTGCGCTCGGCCCTTCCGGCTGGC
TGGTTTATTGCTGATAAATCTGGAGCCGGTGAGCGTGGAAGCCGCGGTATCATTGCAGCACTGGGGCCAG
ATGGTAAGCCCTCCCGTATCGTAGTTATCTACACGACGGGGAGTCAGGCAACTATGGATGAACGAAATAG
ACAGATCGCTGAGATAGGTGCCTCACTGATTAAGCATTGGTAACTGTCAGACCAAGTTTACTCATATATA
CTTTAGATTGATTTAAAACTTCATTTTTAATTTAAAAGGATCTAGGTGAAGATCCTTTTTGATAATCTCA
TGACCAAAATCCCTTAACGTGAGTTTTCGTTCCACTGAGCGTCAGACCCCGTAGAAAAGATCAAAGGATC
TTCTTGAGATCCTTTTTTTCTGCGCGTAATCTGCTGCTTGCAAACAAAAAAACCACCGCTACCAGCGGTG
GTTTGTTTGCCGGATCAAGAGCTACCAACTCTTTTTCCGAAGGTAACTGGCTTCAGCAGAGCGCAGATAC
CAAATACTGTTCTTCTAGTGTAGCCGTAGTTAGGCCACCACTTCAAGAACTCTGTAGCACCGCCTACATA
CCTCGCTCTGCTAATCCTGTTACCAGTGGCTGCTGCCAGTGGCGATAAGTCGTGTCTTACCGGGTTGGAC
TCAAGACGATAGTTACCGGATAAGGCGCAGCGGTCGGGCTGAACGGGGGGTTCGTGCACACAGCCCAGCT
TGGAGCGAACGACCTACACCGAACTGAGATACCTACAGCGTGAGCTATGAGAAAGCGCCACGCTTCCCGA
AGGGAGAAAGGCGGACAGGTATCCGGTAAGCGGCAGGGTCGGAACAGGAGAGCGCACGAGGGAGCTTCCA
GGGGGAAACGCCTGGTATCTTTATAGTCCTGTCGGGTTTCGCCACCTCTGACTTGAGCGTCGATTTTTGT
GATGCTCGTCAGGGGGGCGGAGCCTATGGAAAAACGCCAGCAACGCGGCCTTTTTACGGTTCCTGGCCTT
TTGCTGGCCTTTTGCTCACATGTCCTGCAGGCAGCTGCGCGCTCGCTCGCTCACTGAGGCCGCCCGGGCG
TCGGGCGACCTTTGGTCGCCCGGCCTCAGTGAGCGAGCGAGCGCGCAGAGAGGGAGTGGCCAACTCCATC
ACTAGGGGTTCCTGCGGCCGCACGCGTTGTACAGTGTCTAGACTGCAGAGGGCCCTGCGTATGAGTGCAA
GTGGGTTTTAGGACCAGGATGAGGCGGGGTGGGGGTGCCTACCTGACGACCGACCCCGACCCACTGGACA
AGCACCCAACCCCCATTCCCCAAATTGCGCATCCCCTATCAGAGAGGGGGAGGGGAAACAGGATGCGGCG
AGGCGCGTGCGCACTGCCAGCTTCAGCACCGCGGACAGTGCCTTCGCCCCCGCCTGGCGG
Features (pLannotate 1.2.2; 19 found; start..end, strand, type, name):
    261..977     +  CDS            EGFP: EGFP is a basic (constitutively fluorescent) green fluorescent protein published in 1996, derived from Aequorea victoria. It is reported to be a rapidly-maturing weak dimer with moderate acid sensitivity.
   1017..1457    +  CDS            calmodulin: calcium-binding protein
   1461..1486    +  misc_feature   12Pktag (fragment)
   1530..2039    +  CDS            Nluc: NanoLuc® luciferase human codon-optimized
   2093..2741    +  CDS            TEV protease (fragment): tobacco etch virus protease (Kapust et al., 2001)
   2745..2769    +  misc_feature   MCS (fragment): pBluescript multiple cloning site
   2769..3357    +  misc_feature   WPRE: woodchuck hepatitis virus posttranscriptional regulatory element
   3405..3612    +  polyA_signal   bGH poly(A) signal: bovine growth hormone polyadenylation signal
   3641..3781    +  repeat_region  AAV2 ITR: inverted terminal repeat of adeno-associated virus serotype 2 inverted
   3786..3837    -  misc_feature   bom (fragment): basis of mobility region from pBR322
   3856..4311    +  rep_origin     f1 ori (sequence partly withheld): f1 bacteriophage origin of replication; arrow indicates direction of (+) strand synthesis
   4312..4361    -  misc_feature   bom (fragment): basis of mobility region from pBR322
   4463..4498    -  CDS            rop (fragment): Rop protein, which maintains plasmids at low copy number; rop
   4593..4697    +  promoter       AmpR promoter: bla
   4698..5558    +  CDS            AmpR: β-lactamase; bla; confers resistance to ampicillin, carbenicillin, and related antibiotics
   5729..6317    +  rep_origin     ori: high-copy-number ColE1/pMB1/pBR322/pUC origin of replication
   6390..6417    +  repeat_region  AAV2 ITR (fragment): inverted terminal repeat of adeno-associated virus serotype 2 inverted
   6446..6473    +  repeat_region  AAV2 ITR (fragment): inverted terminal repeat of adeno-associated virus serotype 2 inverted
   6559..241     +  promoter       hSyn promoter (across the origin): human synapsin I promoter; confers neuron-specific expression (Kügler et al., 2003)
