[The description below was written by a language model from this plasmid's Addgene catalogue record and pLannotate feature annotations shown in this document.]
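Description:
GFP-CaM-NanoLuc-15aa-uTEVp is an AAV transfer plasmid for mammalian, neuron-targeted expression of the protease component of the FLiCRE calcium-integrator system, in a version designed for luciferin gating. It is propagated in bacteria through a high-copy ColE1/pUC-type origin and selected with ampicillin via the β-lactamase gene and its promoter. An f1 phage origin is also present, along with small annotated remnants of bom and rop. The expression cassette lies between AAV2 inverted terminal repeats, which allow it to be packaged into recombinant AAV particles. One ITR is annotated in full, while the upstream one is detected only as two short fragments, so the annotation does not confirm that it is intact.

Expression is driven by the human synapsin I promoter, which restricts transcription largely to neurons. The annotated coding features follow one another in the same orientation, consistent with the single synthetic fusion implied by the name: EGFP, calmodulin, NanoLuc luciferase, and a TEV protease segment annotated as a fragment, which corresponds to the "uTEVp" protease. The name indicates a 15-amino-acid linker between NanoLuc and the protease, and a short tag-like fragment is annotated between calmodulin and NanoLuc. A WPRE and bovine growth hormone polyadenylation signal follow the coding region to enhance transcript stability and processing.

EGFP reports expression, calmodulin provides the calcium-sensing element, and TEV protease supplies the cleavage activity. NanoLuc emits light when given its luciferin substrate, which fits the stated luciferin gating, although the record does not spell out the mechanism or name the partner constructs. The stated use is neuronal expression of this FLiCRE protease.
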