Addgene plasmid #163034: GFP-CaM-NanoLuc-15aa-uTEVp
Purpose: FLiCRE protease with luciferin-gating for neuronal expression
Depositing lab: Alice Ting. Depositing organization: Stanford University. Publication: A Molecular Calcium Integrator Reveals a Striatal Cell Type Driving Aversion. Kim CK, Sanchez MI, Hoerbelt P, Fenno LE, Malenka RC, Deisseroth K, Ting AY. Cell. 2020 Dec 23;183(7):2003-2019.e16. doi: 10.1016/j.cell.2020.11.015. Epub 2020 Dec 11. PubMed 33308478.
Backbone
  Vector backbone: AAV
  Vector type: Mammalian Expression, AAV
Growth in bacteria
  Bacterial resistance: Ampicillin, 100 μg/mL
  Growth temperature: 37°C
  Growth strain: NEB Stable
  Copy number: Unknown
Gene/Insert
  Gene/Insert name: GFP-CaM-NanoLuc-15aa-uTEVp
  Species: Synthetic
  Promoter: Synapsin
  Cloning method: Gibson Cloning
  Sequencing primers: 5′ GCGACCATCTGCGCTGCGGCGCC; 3′ CAACAGATGGCTGGCAACTAGAAGG
Terms and licenses: Academic/Nonprofit Terms; Industry Terms: Not Available to Industry
How to cite: GFP-CaM-NanoLuc-15aa-uTEVp was a gift from Alice Ting (Addgene plasmid # 163034 ; http://n2t.net/addgene:163034 ; RRID:Addgene_163034)
